Addgene plasmid #20121: PCRII-zSynA
Depositing lab: Aaron Gitler. Depositing organization: University of Pennsylvania.
Backbone
  Vector backbone: PCRII-TOPO
  Backbone manufacturer: Invitrogen
  Backbone size w/o insert (bp): 3961
  Vector type: in-situ
  Selectable markers: Neomycin (select with G418)
Growth in bacteria
  Bacterial resistance: Ampicillin, 100 μg/mL
  Growth temperature: 37°C
  Growth strain: DH5alpha
  Copy number: High Copy
Gene/Insert
  Gene/Insert name: zSynA (alt names: sncga; zgc:112131)
  Species: D. rerio (zebrafish)
  Insert size (bp): 354
  GenBank ID: NM_001020652
  Entrez Gene: sncgb (a.k.a. sncg, zgc:112131)
  Cloning method: TOPO Cloning; 5′ cloning site TOPO (unknown if destroyed); 3′ cloning site TOPO (unknown if destroyed)
  Sequencing primers: 5′ SP6; 3′ T7
Terms and licenses: Academic/Nonprofit Terms; Industry Terms: Not Available to Industry
Depositor comments: zSynA in situ probe. For antisense, cut with BamHI and transcribe with T7
How to cite: PCRII-zSynA was a gift from Aaron Gitler (Addgene plasmid # 20121 ; http://n2t.net/addgene:20121 ; RRID:Addgene_20121)
