[The description below was written by a language model from this plasmid's Addgene catalogue record.]
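Description:
PCRII-zSynA is an in situ hybridization probe template built on Invitrogen's PCRII-TOPO cloning vector (backbone about 3.96 kb). It is propagated as a high-copy plasmid in standard E. coli cloning strains under ampicillin selection. The catalogue also lists a neomycin/G418 marker. This most likely reflects the kanamycin/neomycin resistance gene carried on this backbone rather than any intended use in eukaryotic cells, since the record gives no mammalian or fish expression elements. No feature table accompanies the entry, so the description rests on the catalogue fields alone.

The insert is a 354 bp fragment of the zebrafish (Danio rerio) synuclein gene the depositor calls zSynA, introduced by TOPO cloning of a PCR product. The nomenclature in the record is not fully consistent: the alternative names include sncga, whereas the linked gene entry is sncgb (also sncg), so the associated GenBank reference is the best guide to which gamma-synuclein paralogue is represented. The fragment sits between the SP6 and T7 phage promoters that flank the TOPO cloning site, which also serve as the sequencing primer sites. This arrangement allows run-off in vitro transcription of either strand after the plasmid is linearized on the far side of the insert.

According to the depositor's comments, the antisense riboprobe is made by cutting with BamHI and transcribing with T7 polymerase. The SP6 promoter would correspondingly give the sense strand, usable as a negative control, although the record does not specify an enzyme for that. The construct is intended for generating labelled RNA probes to map expression of this synuclein transcript in zebrafish embryos or tissues, not for expressing the protein.
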