>Addgene plasmid #20121 | PCRII-zSynA | depositor partial sequence | sequence record 9478 | Author sequence
TCCATAAACCTGAAGCTGAAACGGTCCCCCCCTCTCCACCTCTACGTTTCTGCTCCAAAGCCTCACCCGA
CCAGACTTCCAGATCTTACTGATATTTTTCTGTGACTGTATGGAAAACCAGAGTTGAAAAAGACTTTCCC
TGAGCCCTGTAGCCTTTAGATGTGTGACGCTTCCCTCCTCTACATCTGTGGTGTCGTCATGCTGTTCTCT
AGTGTTACTGTCAATCCTCTGCCTGTTCACAACACACAAAACACACACACACTCCAACACGTACTTCCTC
TCACACCTCCCCCCCCAAAAATGAACAGGAACCGTAAAGCCCAGAGGCTGATATTAGAGATTGGAGGT
