>Addgene plasmid #20121 | PCRII-zSynA | addgene partial sequence | sequence record 25803 | SP6 5'-ATTTAGGTGACACTATAG-3'
ATAGCTGGTACGAGCTCGGATCCACTAGTAACGGCCGCCAGTGTGCTGGAATTCGCCCTTTATTAATCCA
TAAACCTGAAGCTGAAACGGTCCCCCCCTCTCCACCTCTACGTTTCTGCTCCAAAGCCTCACCCGACCAG
ACTTCCAGATCTTACTGATATTTTTCTGTGACTGTATGGAAAACCAGAGTTGAAAAAGACTTTCCCTGAG
CCCTGTAGCCTTTAGATGTGTGACGCTTCCCTCCTTTACATCTGTGGTGTCGTCATGCTGTTCTCTAGTG
TTACTGTCAATCCTCTGCCTGTTCACAACACACAAAACACACACACACTCCAACACGTACTTCCTCTCAC
ACCTCCCCCCCCCCCAAAAAATGAACAGGAACCGTAAAGCCCAGAGGCTGATATTAGAGATTGGAGGTAA
GGGCGAATTCTGCAGATATCCATCACACTGGCGGCCGCTCGAGCATGCATCTAGAGGGNCCAATTCGCCC
TATAGTGAGTCGTATTACAATTCACTGGNCGTCGTTTTACAACGTCGTGACTGGGAAAACCCTGGCGTTA
CCCAACTTAATCGCCTTGCAGCACATCCCCCTTTCGCCAGCTGGCGTAATAGCGAAGAGGCCCGCACCGA
TCGCCCTTCCCAACAGTTGCGCAGCCTGAATGGCGAATGG
[69 nt withheld, positions 671-739]
NCAGCGNCCTAGCGNCNGNTCTTTCGCTTTCTCTTTNTTTNTCGCCNGTTGTNNGNTTNCCGGAANNTTN
AATGGG
